>Addgene plasmid #27981 | pDONR SC4MOL 519 | addgene partial sequence | sequence record 34274 | 27981 with M13R
ATAATGATTTTATTTTGACTGATAGTGACCTGTTCGTTGCAACAAATTGATAAGCAATGCTTTCTTATAA
TGCCAACTTTGTACAAGAAAGCTGGGTCTTCAGTCTTTTTCTCAAACTTCTTCCTCTTTTCATTATAGGC
ATTATACTGAGAGTCTGTTCCAAAAATTCGATCCCACCATGTAAATGTTGAAGCATAGTTTCCAATGAAG
TTCATGTGGTGGAAATCATGATGCCGAGAACCAGCATAGAAAGGGATCAGATTTAAAGGGTTGAGAGGAA
TATCATAACCACTATGGACATCAATAGTTTCTAATAAACGAATGGTCACCCATGCCCAAAGAAGAATTAC
ATGATCACACAAAAGCACGATTCCAATGAAAAATCCAGTTCCAAGAATTAGAGTCTCCAAAGGATGTGCA
TATTCAGCTTCCATTCCAAATGGAGCCTGAAACTCATGTTGAACTTTATGAATATACTTGTATATTCTTT
TGTGGTGTAAGAGTCTATGCAGAAAATAGTGCCAAGTATCTTCAATGACTGCACAACCAAAGCATCTTGC
CAAAAGAAAATACCATCTTGGCATTCTTTCCCAATCATAAGGAATATTGAAATACTCTGTAAAATAATAG
GTTCCACAAATCAAAGGCAGCTGGATACAGAAGTGATTAAAGAGAAGAACTTTGAAACACTTCCATTGGT
TTTCCCATGTCTCTGGCTTATCCTTTTGAATTTTGTATTTTTTCATATAAGGTATAAATTGAAATAAAAA
TCCAGGTAAACAGAATAAGAAA
