[The description below was written by a language model from this plasmid's Addgene catalogue record.]
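Description:
pDONR SC4MOL 519 is a Gateway clone built on the Invitrogen pDONR221 donor vector backbone (4762 bp without insert). It is maintained in E. coli under kanamycin selection; the record lists copy number as unknown and gives no feature table, so origins and other backbone elements are not itemised. The insert was introduced by Gateway recombination between the att1 and att2 sites, and the record does not say whether these sites were altered in the process. In standard Gateway practice, recombining an insert into a pDONR vector yields an entry-type clone in which the insert is flanked by recombination sites that permit later transfer into destination vectors. As a donor backbone, the plasmid is a shuttle and storage vehicle rather than an expression construct, and the record states no promoter driving the insert.

The payload is human SC4MOL, now officially named MSMO1 (also known as DESP4, ERG25 and MCCPD), which encodes a sterol C4-methyl oxidase-like enzyme involved in cholesterol biosynthesis. The insert corresponds to the reference transcript noted in the record and carries an H173Q substitution, which the depositor attributes to a 519T>A nucleotide change; this is the origin of "519" in the plasmid name. The depositor links this variant to a published study, but the record does not otherwise describe its functional consequences. No epitope tags or reporters are listed. The most likely use is as a source clone for moving the mutant SC4MOL sequence into Gateway-compatible expression vectors, for example to compare the H173Q variant with the wild-type protein, although the record does not state a specific application.
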