Addgene plasmid #27981: pDONR SC4MOL 519
Depositing lab: Igor Astsaturov. Depositing organization: Institute for Cancer Research d/b/a the Research Institute of Fox Chase Cancer Center.
Backbone
  Vector backbone: pDONR221
  Backbone manufacturer: Invitrogen
  Backbone size w/o insert (bp): 4762
  Vector type: Gateway Donor Vector
Growth in bacteria
  Bacterial resistance: Kanamycin, 50 μg/mL
  Growth temperature: 37°C
  Growth strain: DH5alpha
  Copy number: Unknown
Gene/Insert
  Gene/Insert name: SC4MOL
  Species: H. sapiens (human)
  Mutation: H173Q mutation in SC4MOL
  GenBank ID: NM_006745
  Entrez Gene: MSMO1 (a.k.a. DESP4, ERG25, MCCPD, SC4MOL)
  Cloning method: Gateway Cloning; 5′ cloning site att1 (unknown if destroyed); 3′ cloning site att2 (unknown if destroyed)
  Sequencing primers: 5′ n/a
Terms and licenses: Academic/Nonprofit Terms; Industry Terms: Not Available to Industry
Depositor comments: H173Q caused by 519T->A mutation as described in He et al., J Clin Invest. 2011;121(3):976–984. PMID: 21285510
How to cite: pDONR SC4MOL 519 was a gift from Igor Astsaturov (Addgene plasmid # 27981 ; http://n2t.net/addgene:27981 ; RRID:Addgene_27981)
